>Addgene plasmid #195865 | pAAV-U6-DR30(sapI)-CMV-intron-hfCas13d-pA | addgene full sequence | sequence record 383155 | Addgene NGS Result
CAGACCCCGTAGAAAAGATCAAAGGATCTTCTTGAGATCCTTTTTTTCTGCGCGTAATCTGCTGCTTGCA
AACAAAAAAACCACCGCTACCAGCGGTGGTTTGTTTGCCGGATCAAGAGCTACCAACTCTTTTTCCGAAG
GTAACTGGCTTCAGCAGAGCGCAGATACCAAATACTGTTCTTCTAGTGTAGCCGTAGTTAGGCCACCACT
TCAAGAACTCTGTAGCACCGCCTACATACCTCGCTCTGCTAATCCTGTTACCAGTGGCTGCTGCCAGTGG
CGATAAGTCGTGTCTTACCGGGTTGGACTCAAGACGATAGTTACCGGATAAGGCGCAGCGGTCGGGCTGA
ACGGGGGGTTCGTGCACACAGCCCAGCTTGGAGCGAACGACCTACACCGAACTGAGATACCTACAGCGTG
AGCTATGAGAAAGCGCCACGCTTCCCGAAGGGAGAAAGGCGGACAGGTATCCGGTAAGCGGCAGGGTCGG
AACAGGAGAGCGCACGAGGGAGCTTCCAGGGGGAAACGCCTGGTATCTTTATAGTCCTGTCGGGTTTCGC
CACCTCTGACTTGAGCGTCGATTTTTGTGATGCTCGTCAGGGGGGCGGAGCCTATGGAAAAACGCCAGCA
ACGCGGCCTTTTTACGGTTCCTGGCCTTTTGCTGGCCTTTTGCTCACATGTCCTGCAGGCAGCTGCGCGC
TCGCTCGCTCACTGAGGCCGCCCGGGCGTCGGGCGACCTTTGGTCGCCCGGCCTCAGTGAGCGAGCGAGC
GCGCAGAGAGGGAGTGGCCAACTCCATCACTAGGGGTTCCTGCGGCCGCACTAGCGAGGGCCTATTTCCC
ATGATTCCTTCATATTTGCATATACGATACAAGGCTGTTAGAGAGATAATTGGAATTAATTTGACTGTAA
ACACAAAGATATTAGTACAAAATACGTGACGTAGAAAGTAATAATTTCTTGGGTAGTTTGCAGTTTTAAA
ATTATGTTTTAAAATGGACTATCATATGCTTACCGTAACTTGAAAGTATTTCGATTTCTTGGCTTTATAT
ATCTTGTGGAAAGGACGAAACACCGAACCCCTACCAACTGGTCGGGGTTTGAAACGGAAGAGCGAGCTCT
TCTTTTTTTTCTGTACAACGCGTCTAGTTATTAATAGTAATCAATTACGGGGTCATTAGTTCATAGCCCA
TATATGGAGTTCCGCGTTACATAACTTACGGTAAATGGCCCGCCTGGCTGACCGCCCAACGACCCCCGCC
CATTGACGTCAATAATGACGTATGTTCCCATAGTAACGCCAATAGGGACTTTCCATTGACGTCAATGGGT
GGAGTATTTACGGTAAACTGCCCACTTGGCAGTACATCAAGTGTATCATATGCCAAGTACGCCCCCTATT
GACGTCAATGACGGTAAATGGCCCGCCTGGCATTATGCCCAGTACATGACCTTATGGGACTTTCCTACTT
GGCAGTACATCTACGTATTAGTCATCGCTATTACCATGGTGATGCGGTTTTGGCAGTACATCAATGGGCG
TGGATAGCGGTTTGACTCACGGGGATTTCCAAGTCTCCACCCCATTGACGTCAATGGGAGTTTGTTTTGG
CACCAAAATCAACGGGACTTTCCAAAATGTCGTAACAACTCCGCCCCATTGACGCAAATGGGCGGTAGGC
GTGTACGGTGGGAGGTCTATATAAGCAGAGCTCGTTTAGTGAACCGTCAGATCGCCTGGAGACGCCATCC
ACGCTGTTTTGACCTCCATAGAAGACACCGGGACCGATCCAGCCTCCGCGGATTCGAATCCCGGCCGGGA
ACGGTGCATTGGAACGCGGATTCCCCGTGCCAAGAGTGACGTAAGTACCGCCTATAGAGTCTATAGGCCC
ACAAAAAATGCTTTCTTCTTTTAATATACTTTTTTGTTTATCTTATTTCTAATACTTTCCCTAATCTCTT
TCTTTCAGGGCAATAATGATACAATGTATCATGCCTCTTTGCACCATTCTAAAGAATAACAGTGATAATT
TCTGGGTTAAGGCAATAGCAATATTTCTGCATATAAATATTTCTGCATATAAATTGTAACTGATGTAAGA
GGTTTCATATTGCTAATAGCAGCTACAATCCAGCTACCATTCTGCTTTTATTTTATGGTTGGGATAAGGC
TGGATTATTCTGAGTCCAAGCTAGGCCCTTTTGCTAATCATGTTCATACCTCTTATCTTCCTCCCACAGC
TCCTGGGCAACGTGCTGGTCTGTGTGCTGGCCCATCACTTTGGCAAAGAATTGGGATTCGAACATCGATG
CCACCATGAGCCCCAAGAAGAAGAGAAAGGTGGAGGCCAGCATCGAAAAAAAAAAGTCCTTCGCCAAGGG
CATGGGCGTGAAGTCCACACTCGTGTCCGGCTCCAAAGTGTACATGACAACCTTCGCCGAAGGCAGCGAC
GCCAGGCTGGAAAAGATCGTGGAGGGCGACAGCATCAGGAGCGTGAATGAGGGCGAGGCCTTCAGCGCTG
AAATGGCCGATAAAAACGCCGGCTATAAGATCGGCAACGCCAAATTCAGCCATCCTAAGGGCTACGCCGT
GGTGGCTAACAACCCTCTGTATACAGGACCCGTCCAGCAGGATATGCTCGGCCTGAAGGAAACTCTGGAA
AAGAGGTACTTCGGCGAGAGCGCTGATGGCAATGACAATATTTGTATCCAGGTGATCCATAACATCCTGG
ACATTGAAAAAATCCTCGTGGAATACATTACCAACGTGGTGTACGTGGTCAACAATATCTCCGGCCTGGA
TAAGGACATTATTGGATTCGGCAAGTTCTCCACAGTGTATACCTACGACGAATTCAAAGACCCCGAGCAC
CATAGGGCCGCTTTCAACAATAACGATAAGCTCATCAACGCCATCAAGGCCCAGTATGACGAGTTCGACA
ACTTCCTCGATAACCCCAGACTCGGCTATTTCGGCCAGGCCTTTTTCAGCAAGGAGGGCAGAAATTACAT
CATCAATTACGGCAACGAATGCTATGACATTCTGGCCCTCCTGAGCGGACTGAGGCACTGGGTGGTCCAT
AACAACGAAGAAGAGTCCAGGATCTCCAGGACCTGGCTCTACAACCTCGATAAGAACCTCGACAACGAAT
ACATCTCCACCCTCAACTACCTCTACGACAGGATCACCAATGAGCTGACCAACTCCTTCTCCAAGAACTC
CGCCGCCAACGTGAACTATATTGCCGAAACTCTGGGAATCAACCCTGCCGAATTCGCCGAACAATATTTC
AGATTCAGCATTATGAAAGAGCAGAAAAACCTCGGATTCAATATCACCAAGCTCAGGGAAGTGATGCTGG
ACAGGAAGGATATGTCCGAGATCAGGAAAAATCATAAGGTGTTCGACTCCATCAGGACCAAGGTCTACAC
CATGATGGACTTTGTGATTTATAGGTATTACATCGAAGAGGATGCCAAGGTGGCTGCCGCCAATAAGTCC
CTCCCCGATAATGAGAAGTCCCTGAGCGAGAAGGATATCTTTGTGATTAACCTGAGGGGCTCCTTCAACG
ACGACCAGAAGGATGCCCTCTACTACGATGAAGCTAATAGAATTTGGAGAAAGCTCGAAAATATCATGCA
CAACATCAAGGAATTTAGGGGAAACAAGACAAGAGAGTATAAGAAGAAGGACGCCCCTAGACTGCCCAGA
ATCCTGCCCGCTGGCCGTGATGTTTCCGCCTTCAGCAAACTCATGTATGCCCTGACCATGTTCCTGGATG
GCAAGGAGATCAACGACCTCCTGACCACCCTGATTAATAAATTCGATAACATCCAGAGCTTCCTGAAGGT
GATGCCTCTCATCGGAGTCAACGCTAAGTTCGTGGAGGAATACGCCTTTTTCAAAGACTCCGCCAAGATC
GCCGATGAGCTGAGGCTGATCAAGTCCTTCGCTAGAATGGGAGAACCTATTGCCGATGCCAGGAGGGCCA
TGTATATCGACGCCATCCGTATTTTAGGAACCAACCTGTCCTATGATGAGCTCAAGGCCCTCGCCGACAC
CTTTTCCCTGGACGAGAACGGAAACAAGCTCAAGAAAGGCAAGCACGGCATGAGAAATTTCATTATTAAT
AACGTGATCAGCAATAAAAGGTTCCACTACCTGATCAGATACGGTGATCCTGCCCACCTCCATGAGATCG
CCAAAAACGAGGCCGTGGTGAAGTTCGTGCTCGGCAGGATCGCTGACATCCAGAAAAAACAGGGCCAGAA
CGGCAAGAACCAGATCGACAGGTACTACGAAACTTGTATCGGAAAGGATAAGGGCAAGAGCGTGAGCGAA
AAGGTGGACGCTCTCACAAAGATCATCACCGGAATGAACTACGACCAATTCGACAAGAAAAGGAGCGTCA
TTGAGGACACCGGCAGGGAAAACGCCGAGAGGGAGAAGTTTAAAAAGATCATCAGCCTGTACCTCACCGT
GATCTACCACATCCTCAAGAATATTGTCAATATCAACGCCAGGTACGTCATCGGATTCCATTGCGTCGAG
CGTGATGCTCAACTGTACAAGGAGAAAGGCTACGACATCAATCTCAAGAAACTGGAAGAGAAGGGATTCA
GCTCCGTCACCAAGCTCTGCGCTGGCATTGATGAAACTGCCCCCGATAAGAGAAAGGACGTGGAAAAGGA
GATGGCTGAAAGAGCCAAGGAGAGCATTGACAGCCTCGAGAGCGCCAACCCCAAGCTGTATGCCAATTAC
ATCAAATACAGCGACGAGAAGAAAGCCGAGGAGTTCACCAGGCAGATTAACAGGGAGAAGGCCAAAACCG
CCCTGAACGCCTACCTGAGGAACACCAAGTGGAATGTGATCATCAGGGAGGACCTCCTGAGAATTGACAA
CAAGACATGTACCCTGTTCAGAAACAAGGCCGTCCACCTGGAAGTGGCCAGGTATGTCCACGCCTATATC
AACGACATTGCCGAGGTCAATTCCTACTTCCAACTGTACCATTACATCATGCAGAGAATTATCATGAATG
AGAGGTACGAGAAAAGCAGCGGAAAGGTGTCCGAGTACTTCGACGCTGTGAATGACGAGAAGAAGTACAA
CGATAGGCTCCTGAAACTGCTGTGTGTGCCTTTCGGCTACTGTATCCCCAGGTTTAAGAACCTGAGCATC
GAGGCCCTGTTCGATAGGAACGAGGCCGCCAAGTTCGACAAGGAGAAAAAGAAGGTGTCCGGCAATTCCG
GATCCGGACCTAAGAAAAAGAGGAAGGTGGCGGCCGCTTACCCATACGATGTTCCAGATTACGCTTAGGC
TAGGAATTCAATAAAAGATCTTTATTTTCATTAGATCTGTGTGTTGGTTTTTTGTGTGCGGACCGAGCGG
CCGCAGGAACCCCTAGTGATGGAGTTGGCCACTCCCTCTCTGCGCGCTCGCTCGCTCACTGAGGCCGGGC
GACCAAAGGTCGCCCGACGCCCGGGCTTTGCCCGGGCGGCCTCAGTGAGCGAGCGAGCGCGCAGCTGCCT
GCAGGGGCGCCTGATGCGGTATTTTCTCCTTACGCATCTGTGCGGTATTTCACACCGCATA
[95 nt withheld, positions 5592-5686]
T
[46 nt withheld, positions 5688-5733]
C
[141 nt withheld, positions 5735-5875]
CCTTTGACGTTGGAGTCCACGTTCTTT
[37 nt withheld, positions 5903-5939]
ACTCTATCTCGGGCTATTCTTTTGATTTATAAGGGATTTTGCCGATTTCGGTCTATTGGTTAAAAAATGA
GCTGATTTAACAAAAATTTAACGCGAATTTTAACAAAATATTAACGTTTACAATTTTATGGTGCACTCTC
AGTACAATCTGCTCTGATGCCGCATAGTTAAGCCAGCCCCGACACCCGCCAACACCCGCTGACGCGCCCT
GACGGGCTTGTCTGCTCCCGGCATCCGCTTACAGACAAGCTGTGACCGTCTCCGGGAGCTGCATGTGTCA
GAGGTTTTCACCGTCATCACCGAAACGCGCGAGACGAAAGGGCCTCGTGATACGCCTATTTTTATAGGTT
AATGTCATGATAATAATGGTTTCTTAGACGTCAGGTGGCACTTTTCGGGGAAATGTGCGCGGAACCCCTA
TTTGTTTATTTTTCTAAATACATTCAAATATGTATCCGCTCATGAGACAATAACCCTGATAAATGCTTCA
ATAATATTGAAAAAGGAAGAGTATGAGTATTCAACATTTCCGTGTCGCCCTTATTCCCTTTTTTGCGGCA
TTTTGCCTTCCTGTTTTTGCTCACCCAGAAACGCTGGTGAAAGTAAAAGATGCTGAAGATCAGTTGGGTG
CACGAGTGGGTTACATCGAACTGGATCTCAACAGCGGTAAGATCCTTGAGAGTTTTCGCCCCGAAGAACG
TTTTCCAATGATGAGCACTTTTAAAGTTCTGCTATGTGGCGCGGTATTATCCCGTATTGACGCCGGGCAA
GAGCAACTCGGTCGCCGCATACACTATTCTCAGAATGACTTGGTTGAGTACTCACCAGTCACAGAAAAGC
ATCTTACGGATGGCATGACAGTAAGAGAATTATGCAGTGCTGCCATAACCATGAGTGATAACACTGCGGC
CAACTTACTTCTGACAACGATCGGAGGACCGAAGGAGCTAACCGCTTTTTTGCACAACATGGGGGATCAT
GTAACTCGCCTTGATCGTTGGGAACCGGAGCTGAATGAAGCCATACCAAACGACGAGCGTGACACCACGA
TGCCTGTAGCAATGGCAACAACGTTGCGCAAACTATTAACTGGCGAACTACTTACTCTAGCTTCCCGGCA
ACAATTAATAGACTGGATGGAGGCGGATAAAGTTGCAGGACCACTTCTGCGCTCGGCCCTTCCGGCTGGC
TGGTTTATTGCTGATAAATCTGGAGCCGGTGAGCGTGGGTCTCGCGGTATCATTGCAGCACTGGGGCCAG
ATGGTAAGCCCTCCCGTATCGTAGTTATCTACACGACGGGGAGTCAGGCAACTATGGATGAACGAAATAG
ACAGATCGCTGAGATAGGTGCCTCACTGATTAAGCATTGGTAACTGTCAGACCAAGTTTACTCATATATA
CTTTAGATTGATTTAAAACTTCATTTTTAATTTAAAAGGATCTAGGTGAAGATCCTTTTTGATAATCTCA
TGACCAAAATCCCTTAACGTGAGTTTTCGTTCCACTGAGCGT
Features (pLannotate 1.2.2; 21 found; start..end, strand, type, name):
     32..620     +  rep_origin     ori: high-copy-number ColE1/pMB1/pBR322/pUC origin of replication
    693..720     +  repeat_region  AAV2 ITR (fragment): inverted terminal repeat of adeno-associated virus serotype 2 inverted
    749..776     +  repeat_region  AAV2 ITR (fragment): inverted terminal repeat of adeno-associated virus serotype 2 inverted
    826..1066    +  promoter       U6 promoter: RNA polymerase III promoter for human U6 snRNA
   1076..1105    +  misc_RNA       RfxCas13d DR30: 5' processed 30-base direct repeat for an RfxCas13d gRNA (Konermann et al., 2018)
   1120..1137    +  terminator     CYC1 terminator (fragment): S. cerevisiae CYC1; transcription terminator for CYC1
   1205..1508    +  enhancer       CMV enhancer: human cytomegalovirus immediate early enhancer
   1509..1712    +  promoter       CMV promoter: human cytomegalovirus (CMV) immediate early promoter
   1861..1888    +  intron         CMV intron (fragment): modified intron A from human cytomegalovirus (CMV)
   1893..2239    +  intron         β-globin intron (fragment): internally truncated intron from human β-globin
   2243..2290    +  CDS            HBB (fragment): HBB_COLGU - Experimental evidence at transcript level: Swiss-Prot protein existence level 2. Involved in oxygen transport from the lung to the various peripheral tissues. From Colobus guereza (Mantled guereza) (Eastern black-and-white colobus monkey).
   2352..5249    +  CDS            RfxCas13d: RNA-targeting Type VI CRISPR protein from Ruminococcus flavefaciens strain XPD3002 (Konermann et al., 2018)
   5289..5317    +  CDS            3xHA (fragment): three tandem HA epitope tags
   5330..5378    +  polyA_signal   poly(A) signal: synthetic polyadenylation signal
   5395..5535    +  repeat_region  AAV2 ITR: inverted terminal repeat of adeno-associated virus serotype 2 inverted
   5540..5591    -  misc_feature   bom (fragment): basis of mobility region from pBR322
   5610..6065    +  rep_origin     f1 ori (sequence partly withheld): f1 bacteriophage origin of replication; arrow indicates direction of (+) strand synthesis
   6066..6115    -  misc_feature   bom (fragment): basis of mobility region from pBR322
   6217..6252    -  CDS            rop (fragment): Rop protein, which maintains plasmids at low copy number; rop
   6347..6451    +  promoter       AmpR promoter: bla
   6452..7312    +  CDS            AmpR: β-lactamase; bla; confers resistance to ampicillin, carbenicillin, and related antibiotics
