[The description below was written by a language model from this plasmid's Addgene catalogue record and pLannotate feature annotations shown in this document.]
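Description:
pAAV-U6-DR30(sapI)-CMV-intron-hfCas13d-pA is an adeno-associated virus transfer plasmid of about 7.5 kb that combines a guide RNA cloning cassette with an expression cassette for hfCas13d, a high-fidelity variant of the RNA-targeting Type VI CRISPR effector RfxCas13d (CasRx) from Ruminococcus flavefaciens. The parental backbone is recorded as unknown. In bacteria it is maintained through a high-copy ColE1/pUC-type origin and selected with ampicillin via the bla gene. An f1 phage origin is also present. AAV2 inverted terminal repeats flank the payload so that it can be packaged into recombinant AAV. The right-hand ITR is annotated in full, whereas only short ITR fragments were detected on the left. This may reflect the difficulty of sequencing and annotating these repeats rather than a real truncation.

Between the ITRs, a human U6 RNA polymerase III promoter drives the 30-base RfxCas13d direct repeat. The construct name points to a SapI site after this repeat for inserting a spacer, and no guide sequence is specified in the record, so the plasmid appears to be an empty guide backbone. Downstream, the CMV enhancer and promoter, followed by a chimeric intron region annotated with CMV intron A and β-globin intron fragments, drive the Cas13d coding sequence. Introns of this kind generally improve mRNA processing and expression. The coding sequence is followed by a partial match to an HA epitope tag and a compact synthetic polyadenylation signal, which helps keep the cassette within AAV packaging limits. The record notes that the coding sequence carries the mutation defining the high-fidelity variant. The stated purpose is to express hfCas13d, and the design suits single-vector AAV delivery of enzyme plus guide for targeted RNA knockdown in mammalian cells or tissue.
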