Addgene plasmid #195865: pAAV-U6-DR30(sapI)-CMV-intron-hfCas13d-pA
Purpose: To express hfCas13d
Depositing lab: Jonathan Ploski. Depositing organization: Pennsylvania State University, College of Medicine. Publication: Adeno-associated viral vector resource for the RNA-targeting Cas13d: A comparison of high-fidelity variants, DjCas13d and hfCas13d. Back F, Sandoval A, Vu LM, Hong VM, Bhaskara A, Rodriguez SR, O'Brien JT, Kolber BJ, Kroener S, Ploski JE. Mol Ther Methods Clin Dev. 2025 Aug 20;33(4):101565. doi: 10.1016/j.omtm.2025.101565. eCollection 2025 Dec 11. PubMed 41020266.
Backbone
  Vector backbone: Unknown
  Vector type: AAV
Growth in bacteria
  Bacterial resistance: Ampicillin, 100 μg/mL
  Growth temperature: 37°C
  Growth strain: NEB Stable
  Copy number: High Copy
Gene/Insert
  Gene/Insert name: high fidelity (hf) version of CasRx (hfCas13d)
  gRNA/shRNA sequence: Unspecified
  Species: R. flavefaciens
  Mutation: Yes: GTGGAATACATTACCAACGTGGTGTACGTG
  Promoter: CMV
  Cloning method: Restriction Enzyme; 5′ cloning site Unknown (unknown if destroyed)
Terms and licenses: Academic/Nonprofit Terms; Industry Terms: Not Available to Industry
How to cite: pAAV-U6-DR30(sapI)-CMV-intron-hfCas13d-pA was a gift from Jonathan Ploski (Addgene plasmid # 195865 ; http://n2t.net/addgene:195865 ; RRID:Addgene_195865)
